Addgene plasmid #77874: BRDT gRNA (BRDN0001148895)
Purpose: 3rd generation lentiviral gRNA plasmid targeting human BRDT
Depositing lab: John Doench & David Root. Depositing organization: Broad Institute. Publication: Optimized sgRNA design to maximize activity and minimize off-target effects of CRISPR-Cas9. Doench JG, Fusi N, Sullender M, Hegde M, Vaimberg EW, Donovan KF, Smith I, Tothova Z, Wilen C, Orchard R, Virgin HW, Listgarten J, Root DE. Nat Biotechnol. 2016 Jan 18. doi: 10.1038/nbt.3437. PubMed 26780180.
Backbone
  Vector backbone: lentiGuide-Puro
  Backbone manufacturer: Zhang Lab (Addgene plasmid # 52963)
  Vector type: Mammalian Expression, Lentiviral, CRISPR
  Selectable markers: Puromycin
Growth in bacteria
  Bacterial resistance: Ampicillin, 100 μg/mL
  Growth temperature: 37°C
  Growth strain: DH5alpha
  Copy number: High Copy
Gene/Insert
  Gene/Insert name: BRDT (alt names: BRDT; NM_001242805.2)
  gRNA/shRNA sequence: ATGGCCCTTTCAACGTCCTG
  Species: H. sapiens (human)
  Entrez Gene: BRDT (a.k.a. BRD6, CT9, SPGF21)
  Promoter: hU6
  Cloning method: Unknown
  Sequencing primers: 5′ U6-F; 3′ pS2-R
Terms and licenses: Academic/Nonprofit Terms; Industry Terms: Not Available to Industry
Depositor comments: The gRNA was designed to target the following Genbank reference sequence(s): NM_001242805.2,NM_001242806.2,NM_001242807.2,NM_001242808.2,NM_001726.4,NM_207189.3. Note that this plasmid does NOT contain Cas9. It should be used in conjunction with lentiCas9-Blast (Addgene #52962) or otherwise with cell lines already expressing Cas9. Browse the full kinome gRNA library at http://www.addgene.org/pooled-library/broadgpp-human-kinome/ or visit http://www.broadinstitute.org/rnai/public/ for detailed protocols and information.
How to cite: BRDT gRNA (BRDN0001148895) was a gift from John Doench & David Root (Addgene plasmid # 77874 ; http://n2t.net/addgene:77874 ; RRID:Addgene_77874)
