[The description below was written by a language model from this plasmid's Addgene catalogue record and pLannotate feature annotations shown in this document.]
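Description:
BRDT gRNA (BRDN0001148895) is a third-generation lentiviral guide RNA plasmid built on the lentiGuide-Puro backbone and designed to target human BRDT (also known as BRD6 or CT9) for CRISPR-Cas9 editing in mammalian cells. It is propagated in E. coli as a high-copy plasmid through a ColE1/pUC-type origin and selected with ampicillin via the β-lactamase gene. An f1 origin, an SV40 origin and poly(A) signal, and remnants of lac and T3/T7 cloning elements are also present in the backbone.

The transfer cassette is framed by an RSV promoter fused to a truncated HIV-1 5' LTR, which makes genomic RNA production Tat-independent, and a ΔU3 self-inactivating 3' LTR. Between them lie the Ψ packaging signal with a partial gag sequence, the Rev response element for nuclear export of the unspliced genome, and a cPPT/CTS that aids nuclear import in transduced cells. The payload consists of two expression units. A human U6 RNA polymerase III promoter drives the BRDT-specific spacer joined to the Streptococcus pyogenes gRNA scaffold. The EF-1α core promoter with its intron A drives puromycin N-acetyltransferase, followed by a WPRE to enhance transcript expression, allowing puromycin selection of transduced cells.

The plasmid does not encode Cas9, so it is intended for use alongside a separate Cas9 lentivector or in cells that already express Cas9. The guide was designed against several BRDT transcript variants, and the depositor comments associate it with a human kinome gRNA library. It is typically used for knockout of BRDT.
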