Features (pLannotate 1.2.2; 29 found; start..end, strand, type, name):
     14..80      +  CDS            small t antigen (fragment): SV40 (simian virus 40) small t antigen
    106..317     +  promoter       EF-1α core promoter: core promoter for human elongation factor EF-1α
    318..1256    +  intron         EF-1α intron A: intron upstream of the start codon of human EF-1α
   1278..1877    +  CDS            PuroR (fragment): puromycin N-acetyltransferase; pac from Streptomyces; confers resistance to puromycin
   1893..2481    +  misc_feature   WPRE: woodchuck hepatitis virus posttranscriptional regulatory element
   2532..2551    +  misc_feature   cPPT/CTS (fragment): central polypurine tract and central termination sequence of HIV-1
   2553..2786    +  LTR            3' LTR (ΔU3): self-inactivating 3' long terminal repeat (LTR) from HIV-1
   2864..2985    +  polyA_signal   SV40 poly(A) signal: SV40 polyadenylation signal
   3025..3160    +  rep_origin     SV40 ori: SV40 origin of replication
   3181..3199    -  promoter       T7 promoter: promoter for bacteriophage T7 RNA polymerase
   3207..3362    +  CDS            lacZα (fragment): LacZα fragment of β-galactosidase; lacZ fragment
   3367..3795    +  rep_origin     f1 ori (sequence partly withheld): f1 bacteriophage origin of replication; arrow indicates direction of (+) strand synthesis
   3848..3952    +  promoter       AmpR promoter: bla
   3953..4813    +  CDS            AmpR: β-lactamase; bla; confers resistance to ampicillin, carbenicillin, and related antibiotics
   4984..5572    +  rep_origin     ori: high-copy-number ColE1/pMB1/pBR322/pUC origin of replication
   5755..5847    +  CDS            lacI (fragment): lac repressor; lacI; The lac repressor binds to the lac operator to inhibit transcription in E. coli. This inhibition can be relieved by adding lactose or isopropyl-β-D-thiogalactopyranoside (IPTG).
   5860..5881    +  protein_bind   CAP binding site: CAP binding activates transcription in the presence of cAMP. E. coli catabolite activator protein
   5896..5926    +  promoter       lac promoter: promoter for the E. coli lac operon
   5934..5950    +  protein_bind   lac operator: The lac repressor binds to the lac operator to inhibit transcription in E. coli. This inhibition can be relieved by adding lactose or isopropyl-β-D-thiogalactopyranoside (IPTG). lac repressor encoded by lacI
   5995..6013    +  promoter       T3 promoter: promoter for bacteriophage T3 RNA polymerase
   6041..6267    +  promoter       RSV promoter: Rous sarcoma virus enhancer/promoter
   6268..6448    +  LTR            5' LTR (truncated): truncated 5' long terminal repeat (LTR) from HIV-1
   6495..6620    +  misc_feature   HIV-1 Ψ: packaging signal of human immunodeficiency virus type 1
   6604..6967    +  CDS            HIV-1 gag (fragment): gag protein from human immunodeficiency virus 1; gag
   7113..7346    +  misc_feature   RRE: The Rev response element (RRE) of HIV-1 allows for Rev-dependent mRNA export from the nucleus to the cytoplasm.
   7723..7749    +  CDS            Rev (fragment): human immunodeficiency virus 1 (HIV-1) Rev protein; rev; enhances nuclear export of unspliced and incompletely spliced viral mRNAs
   7753..7993    +  promoter       U6 promoter: RNA polymerase III promoter for human U6 snRNA
   8023..8098    +  misc_RNA       gRNA scaffold: guide RNA scaffold for the Streptococcus pyogenes CRISPR/Cas9 system
   8154..8271    +  misc_feature   cPPT/CTS: central polypurine tract and central termination sequence of HIV-1
>Addgene plasmid #77874 | BRDT gRNA (BRDN0001148895) | addgene full sequence | sequence record 188566 | Addgene Assembled Sequence
CCCGGGTGCAAAGATGGATAAAGTTTTAAACAGAGAGGAATCTTTGCAGCTAATGGACCTTCTAGGTCTT
GAAAGGAGTGGGAATTGGCTCCGGTGCCCGTCAGTGGGCAGAGCGCACATCGCCCACAGTCCCCGAGAAG
TTGGGGGGAGGGGTCGGCAATTGATCCGGTGCCTAGAGAAGGTGGCGCGGGGTAAACTGGGAAAGTGATG
TCGTGTACTGGCTCCGCCTTTTTCCCGAGGGTGGGGGAGAACCGTATATAAGTGCAGTAGTCGCCGTGAA
CGTTCTTTTTCGCAACGGGTTTGCCGCCAGAACACAGGTAAGTGCCGTGTGTGGTTCCCGCGGGCCTGGC
CTCTTTACGGGTTATGGCCCTTGCGTGCCTTGAATTACTTCCACCTGGCTGCAGTACGTGATTCTTGATC
CCGAGCTTCGGGTTGGAAGTGGGTGGGAGAGTTCGAGGCCTTGCGCTTAAGGAGCCCCTTCGCCTCGTGC
TTGAGTTGAGGCCTGGCCTGGGCGCTGGGGCCGCCGCGTGCGAATCTGGTGGCACCTTCGCGCCTGTCTC
GCTGCTTTCGATAAGTCTCTAGCCATTTAAAATTTTTGATGACCTGCTGCGACGCTTTTTTTCTGGCAAG
ATAGTCTTGTAAATGCGGGCCAAGATCTGCACACTGGTATTTCGGTTTTTGGGGCCGCGGGCGGCGACGG
GGCCCGTGCGTCCCAGCGCACATGTTCGGCGAGGCGGGGCCTGCGAGCGCGGCCACCGAGAATCGGACGG
GGGTAGTCTCAAGCTGGCCGGCCTGCTCTGGTGCCTGGCCTCGCGCCGCCGTGTATCGCCCCGCCCTGGG
CGGCAAGGCTGGCCCGGTCGGCACCAGTTGCGTGAGCGGAAAGATGGCCGCTTCCCGGCCCTGCTGCAGG
GAGCTCAAAATGGAGGACGCGGCGCTCGGGAGAGCGGGCGGGTGAGTCACCCACACAAAGGAAAAGGGCC
TTTCCGTCCTCAGCCGTCGCTTCATGTGACTCCACGGAGTACCGGGCGCCGTCCAGGCACCTCGATTAGT
TCTCGAGCTTTTGGAGTACGTCGTCTTTAGGTTGGGGGGAGGGGTTTTATGCGATGGAGTTTCCCCACAC
TGAGTGGGTGGAGACTGAAGTTAGGCCAGCTTGGCACTTGATGTAATTCTCCTTGGAATTTGCCCTTTTT
GAGTTTGGATCTTGGTTCATTCTCAAGCCTCAGACAGTGGTTCAAAGTTTTTTTCTTCCATTTCAGGTGT
CGTGACGTACGGCCACCATGACCGAGTACAAGCCCACGGTGCGCCTCGCCACCCGCGACGACGTCCCCAG
GGCCGTACGCACCCTCGCCGCCGCGTTCGCCGACTACCCCGCCACGCGCCACACCGTCGATCCGGACCGC
CACATCGAGCGGGTCACCGAGCTGCAAGAACTCTTCCTCACGCGCGTCGGGCTCGACATCGGCAAGGTGT
GGGTCGCGGACGACGGCGCCGCCGTGGCGGTCTGGACCACGCCGGAGAGCGTCGAAGCGGGGGCGGTGTT
CGCCGAGATCGGCCCGCGCATGGCCGAGTTGAGCGGTTCCCGGCTGGCCGCGCAGCAACAGATGGAAGGC
CTCCTGGCGCCGCACCGGCCCAAGGAGCCCGCGTGGTTCCTGGCCACCGTCGGAGTCTCGCCCGACCACC
AGGGCAAGGGTCTGGGCAGCGCCGTCGTGCTCCCCGGAGTGGAGGCGGCCGAGCGCGCCGGGGTGCCCGC
CTTCCTGGAGACCTCCGCGCCCCGCAACCTCCCCTTCTACGAGCGGCTCGGCTTCACCGTCACCGCCGAC
GTCGAGGTGCCCGAAGGACCGCGCACCTGGTGCATGACCCGCAAGCCCGGTGCCTGAACGCGTTAAGTCG
ACAATCAACCTCTGGATTACAAAATTTGTGAAAGATTGACTGGTATTCTTAACTATGTTGCTCCTTTTAC
GCTATGTGGATACGCTGCTTTAATGCCTTTGTATCATGCTATTGCTTCCCGTATGGCTTTCATTTTCTCC
TCCTTGTATAAATCCTGGTTGCTGTCTCTTTATGAGGAGTTGTGGCCCGTTGTCAGGCAACGTGGCGTGG
TGTGCACTGTGTTTGCTGACGCAACCCCCACTGGTTGGGGCATTGCCACCACCTGTCAGCTCCTTTCCGG
GACTTTCGCTTTCCCCCTCCCTATTGCCACGGCGGAACTCATCGCCGCCTGCCTTGCCCGCTGCTGGACA
GGGGCTCGGCTGTTGGGCACTGACAATTCCGTGGTGTTGTCGGGGAAATCATCGTCCTTTCCTTGGCTGC
TCGCCTGTGTTGCCACCTGGATTCTGCGCGGGACGTCCTTCTGCTACGTCCCTTCGGCCCTCAATCCAGC
GGACCTTCCTTCCCGCGGCCTGCTGCCGGCTCTGCGGCCTCTTCCGCGTCTTCGCCTTCGCCCTCAGACG
AGTCGGATCTCCCTTTGGGCCGCCTCCCCGCGTCGACTTTAAGACCAATGACTTACAAGGCAGCTGTAGA
TCTTAGCCACTTTTTAAAAGAAAAGGGGGGACTGGAAGGGCTAATTCACTCCCAACGAAGACAAGATCTG
CTTTTTGCTTGTACTGGGTCTCTCTGGTTAGACCAGATCTGAGCCTGGGAGCTCTCTGGCTAACTAGGGA
ACCCACTGCTTAAGCCTCAATAAAGCTTGCCTTGAGTGCTTCAAGTAGTGTGTGCCCGTCTGTTGTGTGA
CTCTGGTAACTAGAGATCCCTCAGACCCTTTTAGTCAGTGTGGAAAATCTCTAGCAGTACGTATAGTAGT
TCATGTCATCTTATTATTCAGTATTTATAACTTGCAAAGAAATGAATATCAGAGAGTGAGAGGAACTTGT
TTATTGCAGCTTATAATGGTTACAAATAAAGCAATAGCATCACAAATTTCACAAATAAAGCATTTTTTTC
ACTGCATTCTAGTTGTGGTTTGTCCAAACTCATCAATGTATCTTATCATGTCTGGCTCTAGCTATCCCGC
CCCTAACTCCGCCCATCCCGCCCCTAACTCCGCCCAGTTCCGCCCATTCTCCGCCCCATGGCTGACTAAT
TTTTTTTATTTATGCAGAGGCCGAGGCCGCCTCGGCCTCTGAGCTATTCCAGAAGTAGTGAGGAGGCTTT
TTTGGAGGCCTAGGGACGTACCCAATTCGCCCTATAGTGAGTCGTATTACGCGCGCTCACTGGCCGTCGT
TTTACAACGTCGTGACTGGGAAAACCCTGGCGTTACCCAACTTAATCGCCTTGCAGCACATCCCCCTTTC
GCCAGCTGGCGTAATAGCGAAGAGGCCCGCACCGATCGCCCTTCCCAACAGTTGCGCAGCCTGAATGGCG
AATGGG
[124 nt withheld, positions 3367-3490]
C
[91 nt withheld, positions 3492-3582]
A
[49 nt withheld, positions 3584-3632]
CCTTTGACGTTGGAGTCCACGTTCTTT
[37 nt withheld, positions 3660-3696]
ACCCTATCTCGGTCTATTCTTTTGATTTATAAGGGATTTTGCCGATTTCGGCCTATTGGTTAAAAAATGA
GCTGATTTAACAAAAATTTAACGCGAATTTTAACAAAATATTAACGCTTACAATTTAGGTGGCACTTTTC
GGGGAAATGTGCGCGGAACCCCTATTTGTTTATTTTTCTAAATACATTCAAATATGTATCCGCTCATGAG
ACAATAACCCTGATAAATGCTTCAATAATATTGAAAAAGGAAGAGTATGAGTATTCAACATTTCCGTGTC
GCCCTTATTCCCTTTTTTGCGGCATTTTGCCTTCCTGTTTTTGCTCACCCAGAAACGCTGGTGAAAGTAA
AAGATGCTGAAGATCAGTTGGGTGCACGAGTGGGTTACATCGAACTGGATCTCAACAGCGGTAAGATCCT
TGAGAGTTTTCGCCCCGAAGAACGTTTTCCAATGATGAGCACTTTTAAAGTTCTGCTATGTGGCGCGGTA
TTATCCCGTATTGACGCCGGGCAAGAGCAACTCGGTCGCCGCATACACTATTCTCAGAATGACTTGGTTG
AGTACTCACCAGTCACAGAAAAGCATCTTACGGATGGCATGACAGTAAGAGAATTATGCAGTGCTGCCAT
AACCATGAGTGATAACACTGCGGCCAACTTACTTCTGACAACGATCGGAGGACCGAAGGAGCTAACCGCT
TTTTTGCACAACATGGGGGATCATGTAACTCGCCTTGATCGTTGGGAACCGGAGCTGAATGAAGCCATAC
CAAACGACGAGCGTGACACCACGATGCCTGTAGCAATGGCAACAACGTTGCGCAAACTATTAACTGGCGA
ACTACTTACTCTAGCTTCCCGGCAACAATTAATAGACTGGATGGAGGCGGATAAAGTTGCAGGACCACTT
CTGCGCTCGGCCCTTCCGGCTGGCTGGTTTATTGCTGATAAATCTGGAGCCGGTGAGCGTGGGTCTCGCG
GTATCATTGCAGCACTGGGGCCAGATGGTAAGCCCTCCCGTATCGTAGTTATCTACACGACGGGGAGTCA
GGCAACTATGGATGAACGAAATAGACAGATCGCTGAGATAGGTGCCTCACTGATTAAGCATTGGTAACTG
TCAGACCAAGTTTACTCATATATACTTTAGATTGATTTAAAACTTCATTTTTAATTTAAAAGGATCTAGG
TGAAGATCCTTTTTGATAATCTCATGACCAAAATCCCTTAACGTGAGTTTTCGTTCCACTGAGCGTCAGA
CCCCGTAGAAAAGATCAAAGGATCTTCTTGAGATCCTTTTTTTCTGCGCGTAATCTGCTGCTTGCAAACA
AAAAAACCACCGCTACCAGCGGTGGTTTGTTTGCCGGATCAAGAGCTACCAACTCTTTTTCCGAAGGTAA
CTGGCTTCAGCAGAGCGCAGATACCAAATACTGTTCTTCTAGTGTAGCCGTAGTTAGGCCACCACTTCAA
GAACTCTGTAGCACCGCCTACATACCTCGCTCTGCTAATCCTGTTACCAGTGGCTGCTGCCAGTGGCGAT
AAGTCGTGTCTTACCGGGTTGGACTCAAGACGATAGTTACCGGATAAGGCGCAGCGGTCGGGCTGAACGG
GGGGTTCGTGCACACAGCCCAGCTTGGAGCGAACGACCTACACCGAACTGAGATACCTACAGCGTGAGCT
ATGAGAAAGCGCCACGCTTCCCGAAGGGAGAAAGGCGGACAGGTATCCGGTAAGCGGCAGGGTCGGAACA
GGAGAGCGCACGAGGGAGCTTCCAGGGGGAAACGCCTGGTATCTTTATAGTCCTGTCGGGTTTCGCCACC
TCTGACTTGAGCGTCGATTTTTGTGATGCTCGTCAGGGGGGCGGAGCCTATGGAAAAACGCCAGCAACGC
GGCCTTTTTACGGTTCCTGGCCTTTTGCTGGCCTTTTGCTCACATGTTCTTTCCTGCGTTATCCCCTGAT
TCTGTGGATAACCGTATTACCGCCTTTGAGTGAGCTGATACCGCTCGCCGCAGCCGAACGACCGAGCGCA
GCGAGTCAGTGAGCGAGGAAGCGGAAGAGCGCCCAATACGCAAACCGCCTCTCCCCGCGCGTTGGCCGAT
TCATTAATGCAGCTGGCACGACAGGTTTCCCGACTGGAAAGCGGGCAGTGAGCGCAACGCAATTAATGTG
AGTTAGCTCACTCATTAGGCACCCCAGGCTTTACACTTTATGCTTCCGGCTCGTATGTTGTGTGGAATTG
TGAGCGGATAACAATTTCACACAGGAAACAGCTATGACCATGATTACGCCAAGCGCGCAATTAACCCTCA
CTAAAGGGAACAAAAGCTGGAGCTGCAAGCTTAATGTAGTCTTATGCAATACTCTTGTAGTCTTGCAACA
TGGTAACGATGAGTTAGCAACATGCCTTACAAGGAGAGAAAAAGCACCGTGCATGCCGATTGGTGGAAGT
AAGGTGGTACGATCGTGCCTTATTAGGAAGGCAACAGACGGGTCTGACATGGATTGGACGAACCACTGAA
TTGCCGCATTGCAGAGATATTGTATTTAAGTGCCTAGCTCGATACATAAACGGGTCTCTCTGGTTAGACC
AGATCTGAGCCTGGGAGCTCTCTGGCTAACTAGGGAACCCACTGCTTAAGCCTCAATAAAGCTTGCCTTG
AGTGCTTCAAGTAGTGTGTGCCCGTCTGTTGTGTGACTCTGGTAACTAGAGATCCCTCAGACCCTTTTAG
TCAGTGTGGAAAATCTCTAGCAGTGGCGCCCGAACAGGGACTTGAAAGCGAAAGGGAAACCAGAGGAGCT
CTCTCGACGCAGGACTCGGCTTGCTGAAGCGCGCACGGCAAGAGGCGAGGGGCGGCGACTGGTGAGTACG
CCAAAAATTTTGACTAGCGGAGGCTAGAAGGAGAGAGATGGGTGCGAGAGCGTCAGTATTAAGCGGGGGA
GAATTAGATCGCGATGGGAAAAAATTCGGTTAAGGCCAGGGGGAAAGAAAAAATATAAATTAAAACATAT
AGTATGGGCAAGCAGGGAGCTAGAACGATTCGCAGTTAATCCTGGCCTGTTAGAAACATCAGAAGGCTGT
AGACAAATACTGGGACAGCTACAACCATCCCTTCAGACAGGATCAGAAGAACTTAGATCATTATATAATA
CAGTAGCAACCCTCTATTGTGTGCATCAAAGGATAGAGATAAAAGACACCAAGGAAGCTTTAGACAAGAT
AGAGGAAGAGCAAAACAAAAGTAAGACCACCGCACAGCAAGCGGCCGCTGATCTTCAGACCTGGAGGAGG
AGATATGAGGGACAATTGGAGAAGTGAATTATATAAATATAAAGTAGTAAAAATTGAACCATTAGGAGTA
GCACCCACCAAGGCAAAGAGAAGAGTGGTGCAGAGAGAAAAAAGAGCAGTGGGAATAGGAGCTTTGTTCC
TTGGGTTCTTGGGAGCAGCAGGAAGCACTATGGGCGCAGCGTCAATGACGCTGACGGTACAGGCCAGACA
ATTATTGTCTGGTATAGTGCAGCAGCAGAACAATTTGCTGAGGGCTATTGAGGCGCAACAGCATCTGTTG
CAACTCACAGTCTGGGGCATCAAGCAGCTCCAGGCAAGAATCCTGGCTGTGGAAAGATACCTAAAGGATC
AACAGCTCCTGGGGATTTGGGGTTGCTCTGGAAAACTCATTTGCACCACTGCTGTGCCTTGGAATGCTAG
TTGGAGTAATAAATCTCTGGAACAGATTTGGAATCACACGACCTGGATGGAGTGGGACAGAGAAATTAAC
AATTACACAAGCTTAATACACTCCTTAATTGAAGAATCGCAAAACCAGCAAGAAAAGAATGAACAAGAAT
TATTGGAATTAGATAAATGGGCAAGTTTGTGGAATTGGTTTAACATAACAAATTGGCTGTGGTATATAAA
ATTATTCATAATGATAGTAGGAGGCTTGGTAGGTTTAAGAATAGTTTTTGCTGTACTTTCTATAGTGAAT
AGAGTTAGGCAGGGATATTCACCATTATCGTTTCAGACCCACCTCCCAACCCCGAGGGGACCCAGAGAGG
GCCTATTTCCCATGATTCCTTCATATTTGCATATACGATACAAGGCTGTTAGAGAGATAATTAGAATTAA
TTTGACTGTAAACACAAAGATATTAGTACAAAATACGTGACGTAGAAAGTAATAATTTCTTGGGTAGTTT
GCAGTTTTAAAATTATGTTTTAAAATGGACTATCATATGCTTACCGTAACTTGAAAGTATTTCGATTTCT
TGGCTTTATATATCTTGTGGAAAGGACGAAACACCGATGGCCCTTTCAACGTCCTGGTTTTAGAGCTAGA
AATAGCAAGTTAAAATAAGGCTAGTCCGTTATCAACTTGAAAAAGTGGCACCGAGTCGGTGCTTTTTTAA
GCTTGGCGTAACTAGATCTTGAGACAAATGGCAGTATTCATCCACAATTTTAAAAGAAAAGGGGGGATTG
GGGGGTACAGTGCAGGGGAAAGAATAGTAGACATAATAGCAACAGACATACAAACTAAAGAATTACAAAA
ACAAATTACAAAAATTCAAAATTTTCGGGTTTATTACAGGGACAGCAGAGATCCACTTTGGCGCCGGCTC
GAGGGGG
