>Addgene plasmid #77874 | BRDT gRNA (BRDN0001148895) | depositor partial sequence | sequence record 145334 | Target Sequence
ATGGCCCTTTCAACGTCCTG
