>Addgene plasmid #77874 | BRDT gRNA (BRDN0001148895) | addgene partial sequence | sequence record 188565 | hU6-F
GAAAGTAATAATTTCTTGGGTAGTTTGCAGTTTTAAAATTATGTTTTAAAATGGACTATCATATGCTTAC
CGTAACTTGAAAGTATTTCGATTTCTTGGCTTTATATATCTTGTGGAAAGGACGAAACACCGATGGCCCT
TTCAACGTCCTGGTTTTAGAGCTAGAAATAGCAAGTTAAAATAAGGCTAGTCCGTTATCAACTTGAAAAA
GTGGCACCGAGTCGGTGCTTTTTTAAGCTTGGCGTAACTAGATCTTGAGACAAATGGCAGTATTCATCCA
CAATTTTAAAAGAAAAGGGGGGATTGGGGGGTACAGTGCAGGGGAAAGAATAGTAGACATAATAGCAACA
GACATACAAACTAAAGAATTACAAAAACAAATTACAAAAATTCAAAATTTTCGGGTTTATTACAGGGACA
GCAGAGATCCACTTTGGCGCCGGCTCGAGGGGGCCCGGGTGCAAAGATGGATAAAGTTTTAAACAGAGAG
GAATCTTTGCAGCTAATGGACCTTCTAGGTCTTGAAAGGAGTGGGAATTGGCTCCGGTGCCCGTCAGTGG
GCAGAGCGCA
